>Addgene plasmid #223255 | pBAD-R-eLACCO2 | addgene full sequence | sequence record 449821 | Addgene NGS Result
AAGAAACCAATTGTCCATATTGCATCAGACATTGCCGTCACTGCGTCTTTTACTGGCTCTTCTCGCTAAC
CAAACCGGTAACCCCGCTTATTAAAAGCATTCTGTAACAAAGCGGGACCAAAGCCATGACAAAAACGCGT
AACAAAAGTGTCTATAATCACGGCAGAAAAGTCCACATTGATTATTTGCACGGCGTCACACTTTGCTATG
CCATAGCATTTTTATCCATAAGATTAGCGGATCCTACCTGACGCTTTTTATCGCAACTCTCTACTGTTTC
TCCATACCCGTTTTTTGGGCTAACAGGAGGAATTAACCATGGGGGGTTCTCATCATCATCATCATCATGG
TATGGCTAGCATGACTGGTGGACAGCAAATGGGTCGGGATCTGTACGACGATGACGATAAGGATCCGAGC
TCGAGAATGTTCTCTCCCATGGCAGTGGCCCAGGCTCGACGCTATAAGTGGAGGATTCAAACCGCGTGGG
ATGCTGGAACAGTAGGCTACAGTCTGTTCCAAAAGTTTACGGAGCGGGTAAAGGAACTGACGGATGGACA
GCTTGAGGTCCAGCCTCTTCCAGCGGGTGCGGTCGTAGGCACGTTTGATATGTTCGACGCGGTCAAGACT
GGAGTTTTGGACGGAATGAATCCTTTCACGCTGTATTGGGCAGAGAGGATGCCGGTTACAGCTTTCCTCT
CCAGCTACGCCCTCGGGTTGGACCGACCTGACCAGTGGGAAACATGGTTTTACTCCCTGGGTGGCCTCGA
CAACGCCCGACGAGCCTTTGCCGAGCAAGGCCTCTTCTACGTGGGACCAGTTCAGCACGACCTCAATACA
ATTCATTCAAAGAAGCCGATCCGGAGATTTGAGGACTTCAAAGGTGTCAAGCTCCGAGTGCCAGGCGGCA
TGATTGCGGAAGTCTTTGCGGCCGCAGGAGCTTCCACCGTCCTCTTGCCTGGGGGGGAGGTCTACCCCGC
TCTGGAAAGAGGGGCAGTGACTGCGGTTTCCGAGCGGATGTACCCCGAGGACGGCGCCCTGAAGAGCGAG
ATCAAGAAGGGGCTGAGGCTGAAGGACGGCGGCCACTACGCCGCCGTGGTCAAGACCACCTACAAGGCCA
AGAAGCCCGTGCAGCTGCCCGGCGCCTACGTCGTCGACATCCAGTTGGACATCGTGTCCCACAACGAGGA
CTACACTATCGTGGAACAGTGCGAACGCGCCGAGGGCCGCCACTCCACCGGCGGCGTGGTCGAGCTGGAC
AAGGGAGGTACAGGCGGGAGTCTGGTGAGCAAGGGCGAGGAGGATGACATGGCCATCGTCAAGGAGTTCA
TGCGCTTCAAGGTGCACATGGAGGGCTCCGTGAACGGCCACGAGTTCGAGATCGAGGGCGAGGGCGAGGG
CCGCCCCTACGAGGCCTTTCAGACCGCTAAGCTGAAGGTGACCAAGGGTGGCCCCCTGCCCTTCGCCTGG
GACATCCTATCCCCTCAGTTCATGTACGGCTCCAAGGCCTACATTAAGCACCCAGCCGACATCCCCGACT
ACTTCAAGCTGTCCTTCCCCGAGGGCTTCAGGTGGGAGCGCGTGATGTACTTCGAGGACGGCGGCATTAT
TCACGTTGACCAGGACTCCTCCCTGCAGGACGGCGTATTCATCTACAAGGTGAAGCTGCGCGGCACCAAC
TTCCCCCCCGACGGCCCCGTAATGCAGAAGAAGACCATGGGCTGGGAGCGGGGGCGTAGTGCGGCCGATT
TTGTTGGGCCTGCAGTAAACTATAACTTGGGGTTCCATCAGGAGGCAAAGTACATCATAATGGGGCCTCC
AGAGACGCCTGCCATTCATCAACCTGTAGACCTTATGGACTTCACCATAAACCTTAATCGGTGGCGCAGC
CTTCCAAAGCCTCTGCAAGAAAGATTCATCGCGGCGGTTCACGAGTACTCTTGGATTCACTACGCAGGCA
TTCAGAAGGCTAATTTGGAGGCGTGGCCGAAATATCGGCAGGCAGGTGTTGAGGTCATCCGGCTGGGCAA
CGAGGATGTTAGAAAATTCAGGCGACTCGCTATCCCCATTTGGTTTAAGTGGGCTAAGATGGATAAATAC
TCACGAGAGGCTTTCGCGTCCCAACTGGAGTATATGAGAGGTATAGGTCACGTTACGGACGAGGAATTGA
AGGGCTTGAGCCTGTGAAAGCTTGGCTGTTTTGGCGGATGAGAGAAGATTTTCAGCCTGATACAGATTAA
ATCAGAACGCAGAAGCGGTCTGATAAAACAGAATTTGCCTGGCGGCAGTAGCGCGGTGGTCCCACCTGAC
CCCATGCCGAACTCAGAAGTGAAACGCCGTAGCGCCGATGGTAGTGTGGGGTCTCCCCATGCGAGAGTAG
GGAACTGCCAGGCATCAAATAAAACGAAAGGCTCAGTCGAAAGACTGGGCCTTTCGTTTTATCTGTTGTT
TGTCGGTGAACGCTCTCCTGAGTAGGACAAATCCGCCGGGAGCGGATTTGAACGTTGCGAAGCAACGGCC
CGGAGGGTGGCGGGCAGGACGCCCGCCATAAACTGCCAGGCATCAAATTAAGCAGAAGGCCATCCTGACG
GATGGCCTTTTTGCGTTTCTACAAACTCTTTTGTTTATTTTTCTAAATACATTCAAATATGTATCCGCTC
ATGAGACAATAACCCTGATAAATGCTTCAATAATATTGAAAAAGGAAGAGTATGAGTATTCAACATTTCC
GTGTCGCCCTTATTCCCTTTTTTGCGGCATTTTGCCTTCCTGTTTTTGCTCACCCAGAAACGCTGGTGAA
AGTAAAAGATGCTGAAGATCAGTTGGGTGCACGAGTGGGTTACATCGAACTGGATCTCAACAGCGGTAAG
ATCCTTGAGAGTTTTCGCCCCGAAGAACGTTTTCCAATGATGAGCACTTTTAAAGTTCTGCTATGTGGCG
CGGTATTATCCCGTGTTGACGCCGGGCAAGAGCAACTCGGTCGCCGCATACACTATTCTCAGAATGACTT
GGTTGAGTACTCACCAGTCACAGAAAAGCATCTTACGGATGGCATGACAGTAAGAGAATTATGCAGTGCT
GCCATAACCATGAGTGATAACACTGCGGCCAACTTACTTCTGACAACGATCGGAGGACCGAAGGAGCTAA
CCGCTTTTTTGCACAACATGGGGGATCATGTAACTCGCCTTGATCGTTGGGAACCGGAGCTGAATGAAGC
CATACCAAACGACGAGCGTGACACCACGATGCCTGTAGCAATGGCAACAACGTTGCGCAAACTATTAACT
GGCGAACTACTTACTCTAGCTTCCCGGCAACAATTAATAGACTGGATGGAGGCGGATAAAGTTGCAGGAC
CACTTCTGCGCTCGGCCCTTCCGGCTGGCTGGTTTATTGCTGATAAATCTGGAGCCGGTGAGCGTGGGTC
TCGCGGTATCATTGCAGCACTGGGGCCAGATGGTAAGCCCTCCCGTATCGTAGTTATCTACACGACGGGG
AGTCAGGCAACTATGGATGAACGAAATAGACAGATCGCTGAGATAGGTGCCTCACTGATTAAGCATTGGT
AACTGTCAGACCAAGTTTACTCATATATACTTTAGATTGATTTAAAACTTCATTTTTAATTTAAAAGGAT
CTAGGTGAAGATCCTTTTTGATAATCTCATGACCAAAATCCCTTAACGTGAGTTTTCGTTCCACTGAGCG
TCAGACCCCGTAGAAAAGATCAAAGGATCTTCTTGAGATCCTTTTTTTCTGCGCGTAATCTGCTGCTTGC
AAACAAAACAACCACCGCTACCAGCGGTGGTTTGTTTGCCGGATCAAGAGCTACCAACTCTTTTTCCGAA
GGTAACTGGCTTCAGCAGAGCGCAGATACCAAATACTGTCCTTCTAGTGTAGCCGTAGTTAGGCCACCAC
TTCAAGAACTCTGTAGCACCGCCTACATACCTCGCTCTGCTAATCCTGTTACCAGTGGCTGCTGCCAGTG
GCGATAAGTCGTGTCTTACCGGGTTGGACTCAAGACGATAGTTACCGGATAAGGCGCAGCGGTCGGGCTG
AACGGGGGGTTCGTGCACACAGCCCAGCTTGGAGCGAACGACCTACACCGAACTGAGATACCTACAGCGT
GAGCTATGAGAAAGCGCCACGCTTCCCGAAGGGAGAAAGGCGGACAGGTATCCGGTAAGCGGCAGGGTCG
GAACAGGAGAGCGCACGAGGGAGCTTCCAGGGGGAAACGCCTGGTATCTTTATAGTCCTGTCGGGTTTCG
CCACCTCTGACTTGAGCGTCGATTTTTGTGATGCTCGTCAGGGGGGCGGAGCCTATGGAAAAACGCCAGC
AACGCGGCCTTTTTACGGTTCCTGGCCTTTTGCTGGCCTTTTGCTCACATGTTCTTTCCTGCGTTATCCC
CTGATTCTGTGGATAACCGTATTACCGCCTTTGAGTGAGCTGATACCGCTCGCCGCAGCCGAACGACCGA
GCGCAGCGAGTCAGTGAGCGAGGAAGCGGAAGAGCGCCTGATGCGGTATTTTCTCCTTACGCATCTGTGC
GGTATTTCACACCGCATATGGTGCACTCTCAGTACAATCTGCTCTGATGCCGCATAGTTAAGCCAGTATA
CACTCCGCTATCGCTACGTGACTGGGTCATGGCTGCGCCCCGACACCCGCCAACACCCGCTGACGCGCCC
TGACGGGCTTGTCTGCTCCCGGCATCCGCTTACAGACAAGCTGTGACCGTCTCCGGGAGCTGCATGTGTC
AGAGGTTTTCACCGTCATCACCGAAACGCGCGAGGCAGCAGATCAATTCGCGCGCGAAGGCGAAGCGGCA
TGCATAATGTGCCTGTCAAATGGACGAAGCAGGGATTCTGCAAACCCTATGCTACTCCGTCAAGCCGTCA
ATTGTCTGATTCGTTACCAATTATGACAACTTGACGGCTACATCATTCACTTTTTCTTCACAACCGGCAC
GGAACTCGCTCGGGCTGGCCCCGGTGCATTTTTTAAATACCCGCGAGAAATAGAGTTGATCGTCAAAACC
AACATTGCGACCGACGGTGGCGATAGGCATCCGGGTGGTGCTCAAAAGCAGCTTCGCCTGGCTGATACGT
TGGTCCTCGCGCCAGCTTAAGACGCTAATCCCTAACTGCTGGCGGAAAAGATGTGACAGACGCGACGGCG
ACAAGCAAACATGCTGTGCGACGCTGGCGATATCAAAATTGCTGTCTGCCAGGTGATCGCTGATGTACTG
ACAAGCCTCGCGTACCCGATTATCCATCGGTGGATGGAGCGACTCGTTAATCGCTTCCATGCGCCGCAGT
AACAATTGCTCAAGCAGATTTATCGCCAGCAGCTCCGAATAGCGCCCTTCCCCTTGCCCGGCGTTAATGA
TTTGCCCAAACAGGTCGCTGAAATGCGGCTGGTGCGCTTCATCCGGGCGAAAGAACCCCGTATTGGCAAA
TATTGACGGCCAGTTAAGCCATTCATGCCAGTAGGCGCGCGGACGAAAGTAAACCCACTGGTGATACCAT
TCGCGAGCCTCCGGATGACGACCGTAGTGATGAATCTCTCCTGGCGGGAACAGCAAAATATCACCCGGTC
GGCAAACAAATTCTCGTCCCTGATTTTTCACCACCCCCTGACCGCGAATGGTGAGATTGAGAATATAACC
TTTCATTCCCAGCGGTCGGTCGATAAAAAAATCGAGATAACCGTTGGCCTCAATCGGCGTTAAACCCGCC
ACCAGATGGGCATTAAACGAGTATCCCGGCAGCAGGGGATCATTTTGCGCTTCAGCCATACTTTTCATAC
TCCCGCCATTCAGAG
Features (pLannotate 1.2.2; 14 found; start..end, strand, type, name):
      1..285     +  promoter       araBAD promoter: araBAD; promoter of the L-arabinose operon of E. coli; the araC regulatory gene is transcribed in the opposite direction (Guzman et al., 1995)
    331..351     +  CDS            capTEV™ (fragment): composite tag for in vivo biotinylation, TEV protease cleavage, and 6xHis tagging
    352..384     +  CDS            T7 tag (gene 10 leader): leader peptide from bacteriophage T7 gene 10 promotes efficient translation in E. coli
    388..411     +  CDS            Xpress™ tag: Xpress™ epitope tag, including an enterokinase recognition and cleavage site
   1004..1728    +  CDS            HyPerRed (fragment): red fluorescent genetically encoded indicator for H2O2 ()
   2277..2392    +  ncRNA          5S rRNA: Accession: RF00001 - 5S ribosomal RNA
   2396..2482    +  terminator     rrnB T1 terminator: Escherichia coli rrnB; transcription terminator T1 from the E. coli rrnB gene
   2574..2601    +  terminator     rrnB T2 terminator: transcription terminator T2 from the E. coli rrnB gene
   2620..2711    +  promoter       AmpR promoter: bla
   2712..3572    +  CDS            AmpR: β-lactamase; bla; confers resistance to ampicillin, carbenicillin, and related antibiotics
   3743..4331    +  rep_origin     ori: high-copy-number ColE1/pMB1/pBR322/pUC origin of replication
   4517..4657    -  misc_feature   bom: basis of mobility region from pBR322
   4759..4799    -  CDS            rop (fragment): Rop protein, which maintains plasmids at low copy number; rop
   4921..5799    -  CDS            araC: L-arabinose regulatory protein; araC
