[The description below was written by a language model from this plasmid's Addgene catalogue record and pLannotate feature annotations shown in this document.]
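Description:
pBAD-R-eLACCO2 is a 5.8 kb bacterial expression plasmid built on the pBAD backbone that carries R-eLACCO2, a synthetic, genetically encoded red fluorescent biosensor for extracellular L-lactate. It is propagated in E. coli through a high-copy ColE1/pMB1-type origin. A pBR322-derived bom region and only a fragment of rop are also present, which fits the recorded high copy number. Selection is by ampicillin, with β-lactamase expressed from its own promoter.

Expression of the sensor is driven by the araBAD promoter, and the araC regulator is encoded in the opposite orientation on the same plasmid. Transcription is therefore kept low until L-arabinose is added and can then be induced. Downstream of the promoter the annotation finds the usual pBAD leader: a short match to a composite tag that probably corresponds to its polyhistidine portion, then the T7 gene 10 leader, which promotes efficient translation, and then an Xpress epitope with an enterokinase cleavage site. The biosensor coding sequence was cloned between XhoI and HindIII and so should be produced as an N-terminally tagged fusion.

Within the insert, the only annotated element is a region resembling part of HyPerRed. This most likely reflects a shared circularly permuted red fluorescent protein module rather than any peroxide-sensing function. The lactate-binding portion is not annotated, and the record does not state its identity. The rrnB T1 and T2 terminators end transcription. The arrangement suits inducible production of the sensor in E. coli, for example for purification and in vitro characterisation, although the record states only that the plasmid encodes a biosensor for extracellular L-lactate.
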