Addgene plasmid #223255: pBAD-R-eLACCO2
Purpose: Biosensor for extracellular L-lactate
Depositing lab: Robert Campbell & Yusuke Nasu. Depositing organization: The University of Tokyo. Publication: A red fluorescent genetically encoded biosensor for in vivo imaging of extracellular L-lactate dynamics. Kamijo Y, Machler P, Ness N, Vu CQ, Kusakizako T, Mannuthodikayil J, Ku Z, Boisvert M, Grebenik E, Miyazaki I, Hashizume R, Sato H, Liu R, Hori Y, Tomita T, Katayama T, Furube A, Caraveo G, Paquet ME, Drobizhev M, Nureki O, Arai S, Brancaccio M, Campbell RE, Kleinfeld D, Nasu Y. Nat Commun. 2025 Oct 29;16(1):9531. doi: 10.1038/s41467-025-64484-x. PubMed 41162396.
Backbone
  Vector backbone: pBAD
  Vector type: Bacterial Expression
Growth in bacteria
  Bacterial resistance: Ampicillin, 100 μg/mL
  Growth temperature: 37°C
  Growth strain: DH5alpha
  Copy number: High Copy
Gene/Insert
  Gene/Insert name: R-eLACCO2
  Species: Synthetic
  Cloning method: Restriction Enzyme; 5′ cloning site XhoI (unknown if destroyed); 3′ cloning site HindIII (unknown if destroyed)
Terms and licenses: Academic/Nonprofit Terms; Industry Terms: Not Available to Industry
Depositor comments: Please visit https://doi.org/10.21203/rs.3.rs-5024207/v1 for preprint.
How to cite: pBAD-R-eLACCO2 was a gift from Robert Campbell & Yusuke Nasu (Addgene plasmid # 223255 ; http://n2t.net/addgene:223255 ; RRID:Addgene_223255)
